Addgene plasmid #53446: pDONR-53BP1 1-1972 WT
Purpose: Recombinational donor/master vector
Depositing lab: Daniel Durocher. Depositing organization: Sinai Health System. Publication: 53BP1 is a reader of the DNA-damage-induced H2A Lys 15 ubiquitin mark. Fradet-Turcotte A, Canny MD, Escribano-Diaz C, Orthwein A, Leung CC, Huang H, Landry MC, Kitevski-LeBlanc J, Noordermeer SM, Sicheri F, Durocher D. Nature. 2013 Jul 4;499(7456):50-4. doi: 10.1038/nature12318. Epub 2013 Jun 12. PubMed 23760478.
Backbone
  Vector backbone: Gateway pDONR 221
  Backbone manufacturer: Life Technologies
  Backbone size w/o insert (bp): 4761
  Total vector size (bp): 10677
  Vector type: Gateway
Growth in bacteria
  Bacterial resistance: Kanamycin, 50 μg/mL
  Growth temperature: 30°C
  Growth strain: Stbl2
  Copy number: Unknown
Gene/Insert
  Gene/Insert name: 53BP1
  Species: H. sapiens (human)
  Insert size (bp): 5916
  Mutation: siRNA resistant and mutations A128V, T720A, A1347V, N1632S. Please see depositor's comments below.
  Entrez Gene: TP53BP1 (a.k.a. 53BP1, TDRD30, p202, p53BP1)
Terms and licenses: Academic/Nonprofit Terms; Industry Terms
Depositor comments: Please note that mutations A128V, T720A, A1347V, N1632S in 53BP1 were found during Addgene's quality control. The depositor noted that these mutations do NOT affect plasmid function and 53BP1 functions as wild type.
How to cite: pDONR-53BP1 1-1972 WT was a gift from Daniel Durocher (Addgene plasmid # 53446 ; http://n2t.net/addgene:53446 ; RRID:Addgene_53446)
