[The description below was written by a language model from this plasmid's Addgene catalogue record and pLannotate feature annotations shown in this document.]
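Description:
pDONR-53BP1 1-1972 WT is a Gateway entry clone built on the pDONR 221 backbone and carrying the full-length human TP53BP1 (53BP1) coding sequence, residues 1–1972. It is a bacterial propagation and recombination vector rather than an expression plasmid. It replicates from a high-copy ColE1/pUC-type origin and is selected with kanamycin through an aminoglycoside phosphotransferase gene. The roughly 5.9 kb open reading frame sits between attL1 and attL2 sites. These are the substrates for the LR Clonase reaction, which allows directional transfer of the insert into any attR-containing destination vector. rrnB T1 and T2 terminators lie upstream of the cassette and insulate it from read-through transcription. A T7 promoter lies just beyond attL2 on the opposite strand, facing back toward the insert. No eukaryotic promoter, tag or reporter is annotated, so expression elements must come from the destination vector chosen. Short lacI and lacZα fragments are annotated but appear to be backbone remnants.

The insert is described as siRNA resistant, which suits it to complementation experiments in which endogenous 53BP1 is depleted and the exogenous copy is reintroduced. Repository sequencing also found four substitutions (A128V, T720A, A1347V, N1632S). The depositor states that these do not affect function and that the protein behaves as wild type. 53BP1 is a double-strand break repair factor that promotes non-homologous end joining, and the associated work concerns its recognition of a damage-induced histone H2A ubiquitin mark. The catalogue lists a total size of 10,677 bp, apparently the unrecombined backbone plus insert, whereas the sequenced record is 8,469 nt. The smaller figure is consistent with loss of the donor cassette during BP recombination.
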