Features (pLannotate 1.2.2; 10 found; start..end, strand, type, name):
      1..589     +  rep_origin     ori: high-copy-number ColE1/pMB1/pBR322/pUC origin of replication
    772..864     +  CDS            lacI (fragment): lac repressor; lacI; The lac repressor binds to the lac operator to inhibit transcription in E. coli. This inhibition can be relieved by adding lactose or isopropyl-β-D-thiogalactopyranoside (IPTG).
    919..946     -  terminator     rrnB T2 terminator: transcription terminator T2 from the E. coli rrnB gene
   1078..1121    +  terminator     rrnB T1 terminator: Escherichia coli rrnB; transcription terminator T1 from the E. coli rrnB gene
   1168..1204    -  CDS            lacZα (fragment): LacZα fragment of β-galactosidase; lacZ fragment
   1220..1319    +  protein_bind   attL1: mutant version of attL; recombination site for the Gateway® LR reaction LR Clonase™
   1322..7237    +  CDS            TP53BP1 (sequence partly withheld): TP53B_HUMAN - Experimental evidence at protein level: Swiss-Prot protein existence level 1. Double-strand break (DSB) repair protein involved in response to DNA damage, telomere dynamics and class-switch recombination (CSR) during antibody genesis (PubMed:12364621, PubMed:22553214, PubMed:23333306, PubMed:17190600, PubMed:21144835, PubMed:28241136). Plays a key role in the repair of double-strand DNA breaks (DSBs) in response to DNA damage by promoting non-homologous end joining (NHEJ)- mediated repair of DSBs and specifically counteracting the function of the homologous recombination (HR) rep
   7245..7344    -  protein_bind   attL2: mutant version of attL; recombination site for the Gateway® LR reaction LR Clonase™
   7362..7380    -  promoter       T7 promoter: promoter for bacteriophage T7 RNA polymerase
   7514..8323    +  CDS            KanR: aminoglycoside phosphotransferase; aph(3')-Ia; confers resistance to kanamycin in bacteria or G418 (Geneticin®) in eukaryotes
>Addgene plasmid #53446 | pDONR-53BP1 1-1972 WT | addgene full sequence | sequence record 245760 | Addgene NGS Result
TTGAGATCCTTTTTTTCTGCGCGTAATCTGCTGCTTGCAAACAAAAAAACCACCGCTACCAGCGGTGGTT
TGTTTGCCGGATCAAGAGCTACCAACTCTTTTTCCGAAGGTAACTGGCTTCAGCAGAGCGCAGATACCAA
ATACTGTTCTTCTAGTGTAGCCGTAGTTAGGCCACCACTTCAAGAACTCTGTAGCACCGCCTACATACCT
CGCTCTGCTAATCCTGTTACCAGTGGCTGCTGCCAGTGGCGATAAGTCGTGTCTTACCGGGTTGGACTCA
AGACGATAGTTACCGGATAAGGCGCAGCGGTCGGGCTGAACGGGGGGTTCGTGCACACAGCCCAGCTTGG
AGCGAACGACCTACACCGAACTGAGATACCTACAGCGTGAGCTATGAGAAAGCGCCACGCTTCCCGAAGG
GAGAAAGGCGGACAGGTATCCGGTAAGCGGCAGGGTCGGAACAGGAGAGCGCACGAGGGAGCTTCCAGGG
GGAAACGCCTGGTATCTTTATAGTCCTGTCGGGTTTCGCCACCTCTGACTTGAGCGTCGATTTTTGTGAT
GCTCGTCAGGGGGGCGGAGCCTATGGAAAAACGCCAGCAACGCGGCCTTTTTACGGTTCCTGGCCTTTTG
CTGGCCTTTTGCTCACATGTTCTTTCCTGCGTTATCCCCTGATTCTGTGGATAACCGTATTACCGCCTTT
GAGTGAGCTGATACCGCTCGCCGCAGCCGAACGACCGAGCGCAGCGAGTCAGTGAGCGAGGAAGCGGAAG
AGCGCCCAATACGCAAACCGCCTCTCCCCGCGCGTTGGCCGATTCATTAATGCAGCTGGCACGACAGGTT
TCCCGACTGGAAAGCGGGCAGTGAGCGCAACGCAATTAATACGCGTACCGCTAGCCAGGAAGAGTTTGTA
GAAACGCAAAAAGGCCATCCGTCAGGATGGCCTTCTGCTTAGTTTGATGCCTGGCAGTTTATGGCGGGCG
TCCTGCCCGCCACCCTCCGGGCCGTTGCTTCACAACGTTCAAATCCGCTCCCGGCGGATTTGTCCTACTC
AGGAGAGCGTTCACCGACAAACAACAGATAAAACGAAAGGCCCAGTCTTCCGACTGAGCCTTTCGTTTTA
TTTGATGCCTGGCAGTTCCCTACTCTCGCGTTAACGCTAGCATGGATGTTTTCCCAGTCACGACGTTGTA
AAACGACGGCCAGTCTTAAGCTCGGGCCCCAAATAATGATTTTATTTTGACTGATAGTGACCTGTTCGTT
GCAACAAATTGATGAGCAATGCTTTTTTATAATGCCAACTTTGTACAAAAAAGCAGGCTCTATGGACCCT
ACTGGAAGTCAGTTGGATTCAGATTTCTCTCAGCAAGACACTCCTTGCCTGATAATTGAAGATTCTCAGC
CTGAAAGCCAGGTTCTAGAGGATGATTCTGGTTCTCACTTCAGTATGCTATCTCGACACCTTCCTAATCT
CCAGACGCACAAAGAAAATCCTGTGTTGGATGTTGTGTCCAATCCTGAACAAACAGCTGGAGAAGAACGA
GGAGACGGTAATAGTGGGTTCAATGAACATTTGAAAGAAAACAAGGTTGCAGACCCTGTGGATTCTTCTA
ACTTGGACACATGTGGTTCCATCAGTCAGGTCATTGAGCAGTTACCTCAGCCAAACAGGACAAGCAGTGT
TCTGGGAATGTCAGTGGAATCTGTTCCTGCTGTGGAGGAAGAGAAGGGAGAAGAGTTGGAACAGAAGGAG
AAAGAGAAGGAAGAAGATACTTCAGGCAATACTACACATTCCCTTGGTGCTGAAGATACTGCCTCATCAC
AGTTGGGTTTTGGGGTTCTGGAACTCTCCCAGAGCCAGGATGTTGAGGAAAATACTGTGCCATATGAAGT
GGACAAAGAGCAGCTACAATCAGTAACCACCAACTCTGGTTATACCAGGCTGTCTGATGTGGATGCTAAT
ACTGCAATTAAGCATGAAGAACAGTCCAACGAAGATATCCCCATAGCAGAACAGTCCAGCAAGGACATCC
CTGTGACAGCACAGCCCAGTAAGGATGTACATGTTGTAAAAGAGCAAAATCCACCACCTGCAAGGTCAGA
GGACATGCCTTTTAGCCCCAAAGCATCTGTTGCTGCTATGGAAGCAAAAGAACAGTTGTCTGCACAAGAA
CTTATGGAAAGTGGACTGCAGATTCAGAAGTCACCAGAGCCTGAGGTTTTGTCAACTCAGGAAGACTTGT
TTGACCAGAGCAATAAAACAGTATCTTCTGATGGTTGCTCTACTCCTTCAAGGGAGGAAGGTGGGTGTTC
TTTGGCTTCCACTCCTGCCACCACTCTGCATCTCCTGCAGCTCTCTGGTCAGAGGTCCCTTGTTCAGGAC
AGTCTTTCCACGAATTCTTCAGATCTTGTTGCTCCTTCTCCTGATGCTTTCCGATCTACTCCTTTTATCG
TCCCTAGCAGTCCCACAGAGCAAGAAGGGAGACAAGATAAGCCAATGGACACGTCAGTGTTATCTGAAGA
AGGAGGAGAGCCTTTTCAGAAGAAACTTCAAAGTGGTGAACCAGTGGAGTTAGAAAACCCCCCTCTCCTG
CCTGAGTCCACTGTATCACCACAAGCCTCAACACCAATATCTCAGAGCACACCAGTCTTCCCTCCTGGGT
CACTTCCTATCCCATCCCAGCCTCAGTTTTCTCATGACATTTTTATTCCTTCCCCAAGTCTGGAAGAACA
ATCAAATGATGGGAAGAAAGATGGAGATATGCATAGTTCATCTTTGACAGTTGAGTGTTCTAAAACTTCA
GAGATTGAACCAAAGAATTCCCCTGAGGATCTTGGGCTATCTTTGACAGGGGATTCTTGCAAGTTGATGC
TTTCTACAAGTGAATATAGTCAGTCCCCAAAGATGGAGAGCTTGAGTTCTCACAGAATTGATGAAGATGG
AGAAAACACACAGATTGAGGATACGGAACCCATGTCTCCAGTTCTCAATTCTAAATTTGTTCCTGCTGAA
AATGATAGTATCCTGATGAATCCAGCACAGGATGGTGAAGTACAACTGAGTCAGAATGATGACAAAACAA
AGGGAGATGATACAGACACCAGGGATGACATTAGTATTTTAGCCACTGGTTGCAAGGGCAGAGAAGAAAC
GGTAGCAGAAGATGTTTGTATTGATCTCACTTGTGATTCGGGGAGTCAGGCAGTTCCGTCACCAGCTACT
CGATCTGAGGCACTTTCTAGTGTGTTAGATCAGGAGGAAGCTATGGAAATTAAAGAACACCATCCAGAGG
AGGGGTCTTCAGGGTCTGAGGTGGAAGAAATCCCTGAGACACCTTGTGAAAGTCAAGGAGAGGAACTCAA
AGAAGAAAATATGGAGAGTGTTCCGTTGCACCTTTCTCTGACTGAAACTCAGTCCCAAGGGTTGTGTCTT
CAAAAGGAAATGCCAAAAAAAGAATGCTCAGAAGCTATGGAAGTTGAAGCCAGTGTGATTAGTATTGATT
CCCCTCAAAAGTTGGCAATACTTGACCAAGAATTGGAACATAAGGAACAGGAAGCTTGGGAAGAAGCTAC
TTCAGAGGACTCCAGTGTTGTCATTGTAGATGTGAAAGAGCCATCTCCCAGAGTTGATGTTTCTTGTGAA
CCTTTGGAGGGAGTGGAGAAGTGCTCAGATTCCCAGTCATGGGAGGATATTGCTCCAGAAATAGAACCAT
GTGCTGAGAATAGATTAGACACCAAGGAAGAAAAGAGTGTAGAATATGAAGGAGATCTGAAATCAGGGAC
TGCAGAAACAGAACCTGTAGAGCAAGATTCTTCACAGCCTTCCTTACCTTTAGTACGCGCTGACGACCCG
CTTAGACTTGACCAGGAGTTGCAGCAGCCCCAAACTCAGGAGAAAACAAGTAATTCATTAACAGAAGACT
CAAAAATGGCTAATGCAAAGCAGCTAAGCTCAGATGCAGAGGCCCAGAAGCTGGGGAAGCCCTCTGCCCA
TGCCTCACAAAGCTTCTGTGAAAGTTCTAGTGAAACCCCATTTCATTTCACTTTGCCTAAAGAAGGTGAT
ATCATCCCACCATTGACTGGTGCAACCCCACCTCTTATTGGGCACCTAAAATTGGAGCCCAAGAGACACA
GTACTCCTATTGGTATTAGCAACTATCCAGAAAGCACCATAGCAACCAGTGATGTCATGTCTGAAAGCAT
GGTGGAGACCCATGATCCCATACTTGGGAGTGGAAAAGGGGATTCTGGGGCTGCCCCAGACGTGGATGAT
AAATTATGTCTAAGAATGAAACTGGTTAGTCCTGAGACTGAGGCGAGTGAAGAGTCTTTGCAGTTCAACC
TGGAAAAGCCTGCAACTGGTGAAAGAAAAAATGGATCTACTGCTGTTGCTGAGTCTGTTGCCAGTCCCCA
GAAGACCATGTCTGTGTTGAGCTGTATCTGTGAAGCCAGGCAAGAGAATGAGGCTCGAAGTGAGGATCCC
CCCACCACACCCATCAGGGGGAACTTGCTCCACTTTCCAAGTTCTCAAGGAGAAGAGGAGAAAGAAAAAT
TGGAGGGTGACCATACAATCAGGCAGAGTCAACAGCCTATGAAGCCCATTAGTCCTGTCAAGGACCCTGT
TTCTCCTGCTTCCCAGAAGATGGTCATACAAGGGCCATCCAGTCCTCAAGGAGAGGCAATGGTGACAGAT
GTGCTAGAAGACCAGAAAGAAGGACGGAGTACTAATAAGGAAAATCCTAGTAAGGCCTTGATTGAAAGGC
CCAGCCAAAATAACATAGGAATCCAAACCATGGAGTGTTCCTTGAGGGTCCCAGAAACTGTTTCAGCAGC
AACCCAGACTATAAAGAATGTGTGTGAGCAGGGGACCAGTACAGTGGACCAGAACTTTGGAAAGCAAGAT
GCCACAGTTCAGACTGAGAGGGGGAGTGGTGAGAAACCAGTCAGTGCTCCTGGGGATGATACAGAGTCGC
TCCATAGCCAGGGAGAAGAAGAGTTTGATATGCCTCAGCCTCCACATGGCCATGTCTTACATCGTCACAT
GAGAACAATCCGGGAAGTACGCACACTTGTCACTCGTGTCATTACAGATGTGTATTATGTGGATGGAACA
GAAGTAGAAAGAAAAGTAACTGAGGAGACTGAAGAGCCAATTGTAGAGTGTCAGGAGTGTGAAACTGAAG
TTTCCCCTTCACAGACTGGGGGCTCCTCAGGTGACCTGGGGGATATCAGCTCCTTCTCCTCCAAGGCATC
CAGCTTACACCGCACATCAAGTGGGACAAGTCTCTCAGCTATGCACAGCAGTGGAAGCTCAGGGAAAGGA
GCCGGACCACTCAGAGGGAAAACCAGCGGGACAGAACCCGTAGATTTTGCCTTACCCAGCTCCCGAGGAG
GCCCAGGAAAACTGAGTCCTAGAAAAGGGGTCAGTCAGACAGGGACGCCAGTGTGTGAGGAGGATGGTGA
TGCAGGCCTTGGCATCAGACAGGGAGGGAAGGCTCCAGTCACGCCTCGTGGGCGTGGGCGAAGGGGCCGC
CCACCTTCTCGGACCACTGGAACCAGAGAAACAGCTGTGCCTGGCCCCTTGGGCATAGAGGACATTTCAC
CTAACTTGTCACCAGATGATAAATCCTTCAGCCGTGTCGTGCCCCGAGTGCCAGACTCCACCAGACGAAC
AGATGTGGGTGCTGGTGCTTTGCGTCGTAGTGACTCTCCAGAAATTCCTTTCCAGGCTGCTGCTGGCCCT
TCTGATGGCTTAGATGCCTCCTCTCCAGGAAATAGCTTTGTAGGGCTCCGTGTTGTAGCCAAGTGGTCAT
CCAATGGCTACTTTTACTCTGGGAAAATCACACGAGATGTCGGAGCTGGGAAGTATAAATTGCTCTTTGA
TGATGGGTACGAATGTGATGTGTTGGGCAAAGACATTCTGTTATGTGACCCCATCCCGCTGGACACTGAA
GTGACGGCCCTCTCGGAGGATGAGTATTTCAGTGCAGGAGTGGTGAAAGGACATAGGAAGGAGTCTGGGG
AACTGTACTACAGCATTGAAAAAGAAGGCCAAAGAAAGTGGTATAAGCGAATGGCTGTCATCCTGTCCTT
GGAGCAAGGAAACAGACTGAGAGAGCAGTATGGGCTTGGCCCCTATGAAGCAGTAACACCTCTTACAAAG
GCAGCAGATATCAGCTTAGACAATTTGGTGGAAGGGAAGCGGAAACGGCGCAGTAGCGTCAGCTCCCCAG
CCACCCCTACTGCCTCCAGTAGCAGCAGCACAACCCCTACCCGAAAGATCACAGAAAGTCCTCGTGCCTC
CATGGGAGTTCTCTCAGGCAAAAGAAAACTTATCACTTCTGAAGAGGAACGGTCCCCTGCCAAGCGAGGT
CGCAAGTCTGCCACAGTAAAACCTGGTGCAGTAGGGGCAGGAGAGTTTGTGAGCCCCTGTGAGAGTGGAG
ACAACACCGGTGAACCCTCTGCCCTGGAAGAGCAGAGAGGGCCTTTGCCTCTCAACAAGACCTTGTTTCT
GGGCTACGCATTTCTCCTTACCATGGCCACAACCAGTGACAAGTTGGCCAGCCGCTCCAAACTGCCAGAT
GGTCCTACAGGAAGCAGTGAAGAAGAGGAGGAATTTTTGGAAATTCCTCCTTTCAACAAGCAGTATACAG
AATCCCAGCTTCGAGCAGGAGCTGGCTATATCCTTGAAGATTTCAATGAAGCCCAGTGTAACACAGCTTA
CCAGTGTCTTCTAATTGCGGATCAGCATTGTCGAACCCGGAAGTACTTCCTGTGCCTTGCCAGTGGGATT
CCTTGTGTGTCTCATGTCTGGGTCCATGATAGTTGCCATGCCAACCAGCTCCAGAACTACCGTAATTATC
TGTTGCCAGCTGGGTACAGCCTTGAGGAGCAAAGAATTCTGGACTGGCAACCCCGTGAA
[318 nt withheld, positions 6920-7237]
TAAAGGGACCCAGCTTTCTTGTACAAAGTTGGCATTATAAGAAAGCATTGCTTATCAATTTGTTGCAACG
AACAGGTCACTATCAGTCAAAATAAAATCATTATTTGCCATCCAGCTGATATCCCCTATAGTGAGTCGTA
TTACATGGTCATAGCTGTTTCCTGGCAGCTCTGGCCCGTGTCTCAAAATCTCTGATGTTACATTGCACAA
GATAAAAATATATCATCATGAACAATAAAACTGTCTGCTTACATAAACAGTAATACAAGGGGTGTTATGA
GCCATATTCAACGGGAAACGTCGAGGCCGCGATTAAATTCCAACATGGATGCTGATTTATATGGGTATAA
ATGGGCTCGCGATAATGTCGGGCAATCAGGTGCGACAATCTATCGCTTGTATGGGAAGCCCGATGCGCCA
GAGTTGTTTCTGAAACATGGCAAAGGTAGCGTTGCCAATGATGTTACAGATGAGATGGTCAGACTAAACT
GGCTGACGGAATTTATGCCTCTTCCGACCATCAAGCATTTTATCCGTACTCCTGATGATGCATGGTTACT
CACCACTGCGATCCCCGGAAAAACAGCATTCCAGGTATTAGAAGAATATCCTGATTCAGGTGAAAATATT
GTTGATGCGCTGGCAGTGTTCCTGCGCCGGTTGCATTCGATTCCTGTTTGTAATTGTCCTTTTAACAGCG
ATCGCGTATTTCGTCTCGCTCAGGCGCAATCACGAATGAATAACGGTTTGGTTGATGCGAGTGATTTTGA
TGACGAGCGTAATGGCTGGCCTGTTGAACAAGTCTGGAAAGAAATGCATAAACTTTTGCCATTCTCACCG
GATTCAGTCGTCACTCATGGTGATTTCTCACTTGATAACCTTATTTTTGACGAGGGGAAATTAATAGGTT
GTATTGATGTTGGACGAGTCGGAATCGCAGACCGATACCAGGATCTTGCCATCCTATGGAACTGCCTCGG
TGAGTTTTCTCCTTCATTACAGAAACGGCTTTTTCAAAAATATGGTATTGATAATCCTGATATGAATAAA
TTGCAGTTTCATTTGATGCTCGATGAGTTTTTCTAATCAGAATTGGTTAATTGGTTGTAACACTGGCAGA
GCATTACGCTGACTTGACGGGACGGCGCAAGCTCATGACCAAAATCCCTTAACGTGAGTTACGCGTCGTT
CCACTGAGCGTCAGACCCCGTAGAAAAGATCAAAGGATCTTC
