>Addgene plasmid #53446 | pDONR-53BP1 1-1972 WT | depositor partial sequence | sequence record 97691 | pDONR-53BP1 1-1972 WT sequence 5919 bps
ATGGACCCTACTGGAAGTCAGTTGGATTCAGATTTCTCTCAGCAAGACACTCCTTGCCTGATAATTGAAG
ATTCTCAGCCTGAAAGCCAGGTTCTAGAGGATGATTCTGGTTCTCACTTCAGTATGCTATCTCGACACCT
TCCTAATCTCCAGACGCACAAAGAAAATCCTGTGTTGGATGTTGTGTCCAATCCTGAACAAACAGCTGGA
GAAGAACGAGGAGACGGTAATAGTGGGTTCAATGAACATTTGAAAGAAAACAAGGTTGCAGACCCTGTGG
ATTCTTCTAACTTGGACACATGTGGTTCCATCAGTCAGGTCATTGAGCAGTTACCTCAGCCAAACAGGAC
AAGCAGTGTTCTGGGAATGTCAGTGGAATCTGTTCCTGCTGTGGAGGAAGAGAAGGGAGAAGAGTTGGAA
CAGAAGGAGAAAGAGAAGGAAGAAGATACTTCAGGCAATACTACACATTCCCTTGGTGCTGAAGATACTG
CCTCATCACAGTTGGGTTTTGGGGTTCTGGAACTCTCCCAGAGCCAGGATGTTGAGGAAAATACTGTGCC
ATATGAAGTGGACAAAGAGCAGCTACAATCAGTAACCACCAACTCTGGTTATACCAGGCTGTCTGATGTG
GATGCTAATACTGCAATTAAGCATGAAGAACAGTCCAACGAAGATATCCCCATAGCAGAACAGTCCAGCA
AGGACATCCCTGTGACAGCACAGCCCAGTAAGGATGTACATGTTGTAAAAGAGCAAAATCCACCACCTGC
AAGGTCAGAGGACATGCCTTTTAGCCCCAAAGCATCTGTTGCTGCTATGGAAGCAAAAGAACAGTTGTCT
GCACAAGAACTTATGGAAAGTGGACTGCAGATTCAGAAGTCACCAGAGCCTGAGGTTTTGTCAACTCAGG
AAGACTTGTTTGACCAGAGCAATAAAACAGTATCTTCTGATGGTTGCTCTACTCCTTCAAGGGAGGAAGG
TGGGTGTTCTTTGGCTTCCACTCCTGCCACCACTCTGCATCTCCTGCAGCTCTCTGGTCAGAGGTCCCTT
GTTCAGGACAGTCTTTCCACGAATTCTTCAGATCTTGTTGCTCCTTCTCCTGATGCTTTCCGATCTACTC
CTTTTATCGTTCCTAGCAGTCCCACAGAGCAAGAAGGGAGACAAGATAAGCCAATGGACACGTCAGTGTT
ATCTGAAGAAGGAGGAGAGCCTTTTCAGAAGAAACTTCAAAGTGGTGAACCAGTGGAGTTAGAAAACCCC
CCTCTCCTGCCTGAGTCCACTGTATCACCACAAGCCTCAACACCAATATCTCAGAGCACACCAGTCTTCC
CTCCTGGGTCACTTCCTATCCCATCCCAGCCTCAGTTTTCTCATGACATTTTTATTCCTTCCCCAAGTCT
GGAAGAACAATCAAATGATGGGAAGAAAGATGGAGATATGCATAGTTCATCTTTGACAGTTGAGTGTTCT
AAAACTTCAGAGATTGAACCAAAGAATTCCCCTGAGGATCTTGGGCTATCTTTGACAGGGGATTCTTGCA
AGTTGATGCTTTCTACAAGTGAATATAGTCAGTCCCCAAAGATGGAGAGCTTGAGTTCTCACAGAATTGA
TGAAGATGGAGAAAACACACAGATTGAGGATACGGAACCCATGTCTCCAGTTCTCAATTCTAAATTTGTT
CCTGCTGAAAATGATAGTATCCTGATGAATCCAGCACAGGATGGTGAAGTACAACTGAGTCAGAATGATG
ACAAAACAAAGGGAGATGATACAGACACCAGGGATGACATTAGTATTTTAGCCACTGGTTGCAAGGGCAG
AGAAGAAACGGTAGCAGAAGATGTTTGTATTGATCTCACTTGTGATTCGGGGAGTCAGGCAGTTCCGTCA
CCAGCTACTCGATCTGAGGCACTTTCTAGTGTGTTAGATCAGGAGGAAGCTATGGAAATTAAAGAACACC
ATCCAGAGGAGGGGTCTTCAGGGTCTGAGGTGGAAGAAATCCCTGAGACACCTTGTGAAAGTCAAGGAGA
GGAACTCAAAGAAGAAAATATGGAGAGTGTTCCGTTGCACCTTTCTCTGACTGAAACTCAGTCCCAAGGG
TTGTGTCTTCAAAAGGAAATGCCAAAAAAAGAATGCTCAGAAGCTATGGAAGTTGAAACCAGTGTGATTA
GTATTGATTCCCCTCAAAAGTTGGCAATACTTGACCAAGAATTGGAACATAAGGAACAGGAAGCTTGGGA
AGAAGCTACTTCAGAGGACTCCAGTGTTGTCATTGTAGATGTGAAAGAGCCATCTCCCAGAGTTGATGTT
TCTTGTGAACCTTTGGAGGGAGTGGAGAAGTGCTCAGATTCCCAGTCATGGGAGGATATTGCTCCAGAAA
TAGAACCATGTGCTGAGAATAGATTAGACACCAAGGAAGAAAAGAGTGTAGAATATGAAGGAGATCTGAA
ATCAGGGACTGCAGAAACAGAACCTGTAGAGCAAGATTCTTCACAGCCTTCCTTACCTTTAGTACGCGCT
GACGACCCGCTTAGACTTGACCAGGAGTTGCAGCAGCCCCAAACTCAGGAGAAAACAAGTAATTCATTAA
CAGAAGACTCAAAAATGGCTAATGCAAAGCAGCTAAGCTCAGATGCAGAGGCCCAGAAGCTGGGGAAGCC
CTCTGCCCATGCCTCACAAAGCTTCTGTGAAAGTTCTAGTGAAACCCCATTTCATTTCACTTTGCCTAAA
GAAGGTGATATCATCCCACCATTGACTGGTGCAACCCCACCTCTTATTGGGCACCTAAAATTGGAGCCCA
AGAGACACAGTACTCCTATTGGTATTAGCAACTATCCAGAAAGCACCATAGCAACCAGTGATGTCATGTC
TGAAAGCATGGTGGAGACCCATGATCCCATACTTGGGAGTGGAAAAGGGGATTCTGGGGCTGCCCCAGAC
GTGGATGATAAATTATGTCTAAGAATGAAACTGGTTAGTCCTGAGACTGAGGCGAGTGAAGAGTCTTTGC
AGTTCAACCTGGAAAAGCCTGCAACTGGTGAAAGAAAAAATGGATCTACTGCTGTTGCTGAGTCTGTTGC
CAGTCCCCAGAAGACCATGTCTGTGTTGAGCTGTATCTGTGAAGCCAGGCAAGAGAATGAGGCTCGAAGT
GAGGATCCCCCCACCACACCCATCAGGGGGAACTTGCTCCACTTTCCAAGTTCTCAAGGAGAAGAGGAGA
AAGAAAAATTGGAGGGTGACCATACAATCAGGCAGAGTCAACAGCCTATGAAGCCCATTAGTCCTGTCAA
GGACCCTGTTTCTCCTGCTTCCCAGAAGATGGTCATACAAGGGCCATCCAGTCCTCAAGGAGAGGCAATG
GTGACAGATGTGCTAGAAGACCAGAAAGAAGGACGGAGTACTAATAAGGAAAATCCTAGTAAGGCCTTGA
TTGAAAGGCCCAGCCAAAATAACATAGGAATCCAAACCATGGAGTGTTCCTTGAGGGTCCCAGAAACTGT
TTCAGCAGCAACCCAGACTATAAAGAATGTGTGTGAGCAGGGGACCAGTACAGTGGACCAGAACTTTGGA
AAGCAAGATGCCACAGTTCAGACTGAGAGGGGGAGTGGTGAGAAACCAGTCAGTGCTCCTGGGGATGATA
CAGAGTCGCTCCATAGCCAGGGAGAAGAAGAGTTTGATATGCCTCAGCCTCCACATGGCCATGTCTTACA
TCGTCACATGAGAACAATCCGGGAAGTACGCACACTTGTCACTCGTGTCATTACAGATGTGTATTATGTG
GATGGAACAGAAGTAGAAAGAAAAGTAACTGAGGAGACTGAAGAGCCAATTGTAGAGTGTCAGGAGTGTG
AAACTGAAGTTTCCCCTTCACAGACTGGGGGCTCCTCAGGTGACCTGGGGGATATCAGCTCCTTCTCCTC
CAAGGCATCCAGCTTACACCGCACATCAAGTGGGACAAGTCTCTCAGCTATGCACAGCAGTGGAAGCTCA
GGGAAAGGAGCCGGACCACTCAGAGGGAAAACCAGCGGGACAGAACCCGCAGATTTTGCCTTACCCAGCT
CCCGAGGAGGCCCAGGAAAACTGAGTCCTAGAAAAGGGGTCAGTCAGACAGGGACGCCAGTGTGTGAGGA
GGATGGTGATGCAGGCCTTGGCATCAGACAGGGAGGGAAGGCTCCAGTCACGCCTCGTGGGCGTGGGCGA
AGGGGCCGCCCACCTTCTCGGACCACTGGAACCAGAGAAACAGCTGTGCCTGGCCCCTTGGGCATAGAGG
ACATTTCACCTAACTTGTCACCAGATGATAAATCCTTCAGCCGTGTCGTGCCCCGAGTGCCAGACTCCAC
CAGACGAACAGATGTGGGTGCTGGTGCTTTGCGTCGTAGTGACTCTCCAGAAATTCCTTTCCAGGCTGCT
GCTGGCCCTTCTGATGGCTTAGATGCCTCCTCTCCAGGAAATAGCTTTGTAGGGCTCCGTGTTGTAGCCA
AGTGGTCATCCAATGGCTACTTTTACTCTGGGAAAATCACACGAGATGTCGGAGCTGGGAAGTATAAATT
GCTCTTTGATGATGGGTACGAATGTGATGTGTTGGGCAAAGACATTCTGTTATGTGACCCCATCCCGCTG
GACACTGAAGTGACGGCCCTCTCGGAGGATGAGTATTTCAGTGCAGGAGTGGTGAAAGGACATAGGAAGG
AGTCTGGGGAACTGTACTACAGCATTGAAAAAGAAGGCCAAAGAAAGTGGTATAAGCGAATGGCTGTCAT
CCTGTCCTTGGAGCAAGGAAACAGACTGAGAGAGCAGTATGGGCTTGGCCCCTATGAAGCAGTAACACCT
CTTACAAAGGCAGCAGATATCAGCTTAGACAATTTGGTGGAAGGGAAGCGGAAACGGCGCAGTAACGTCA
GCTCCCCAGCCACCCCTACTGCCTCCAGTAGCAGCAGCACAACCCCTACCCGAAAGATCACAGAAAGTCC
TCGTGCCTCCATGGGAGTTCTCTCAGGCAAAAGAAAACTTATCACTTCTGAAGAGGAACGGTCCCCTGCC
AAGCGAGGTCGCAAGTCTGCCACAGTAAAACCTGGTGCAGTAGGGGCAGGAGAGTTTGTGAGCCCCTGTG
AGAGTGGAGACAACACCGGTGAACCCTCTGCCCTGGAAGAGCAGAGAGGGCCTTTGCCTCTCAACAAGAC
CTTGTTTCTGGGCTACGCATTTCTCCTTACCATGGCCACAACCAGTGACAAGTTGGCCAGCCGCTCCAAA
CTGCCAGATGGTCCTACAGGAAGCAGTGAAGAAGAGGAGGAATTTTTGGAAATTCCTCCTTTCAACAAGC
AGTATACAGAATCCCAGCTTCGAGCAGGAGCTGGCTATATCCTTGAAGATTTCAATGAAGCCCAGTGTAA
CACAGCTTACCAGTGTCTTCTAATTGCGGATCAGCATTGTCGAACCCGGAAGTACTTCCTGTGCCTTGCC
AGTGGGATTCCTTGTGTGTCTCATGTCTGGGTCCATGATAGTTGCCATGCCAACCAGCTCCAGAACTACC
GTAATTATCTGTTGCCAGCTGGGTACAGCCTTGAGGAGCAAAGAATTCTGGACTGGCAACCCCGTGAA
[318 nt withheld, positions 5599-5916]
TAA
