>Addgene plasmid #53446 | pDONR-53BP1 1-1972 WT | addgene partial sequence | sequence record 100613 | M13-F20 5'-TGTAAAACGACGGCCAGT-3'
TTTTGACTGATAGTGACCTGTTCGTTGCAACAAATTGATGAGCAATGCTTTTTTATAATGCCAACTTTGT
ACAAAAAAGCAGGCTCTATGGACCCTACTGGAAGTCAGTTGGATTCAGATTTCTCTCAGCAAGACACTCC
TTGCCTGATAATTGAAGATTCTCAGCCTGAAAGCCAGGTTCTAGAGGATGATTCTGGTTCTCACTTCAGT
ATGCTATCTCGACACCTTCCTAATCTCCAGACGCACAAAGAAAATCCTGTGTTGGATGTTGTGTCCAATC
CTGAACAAACAGCTGGAGAAGAACGAGGAGACGGTAATAGTGGGTTCAATGAACATTTGAAAGAAAACAA
GGTTGCAGACCCTGTGGATTCTTCTAACTTGGACACATGTGGTTCCATCAGTCAGGTCATTGAGCAGTTA
CCTCAGCCAAACAGGACAAGCAGTGTTCTGGGAATGTCAGTGGAATCTGTTCCTGCTGTGGAGGAAGAGA
AGGGAGAAGAGTTGGAACAGAAGGAGAAAGAGAAGGAAGAAGATACTTCAGGCAATACTACACATTCCCT
TGGTGCTGAAGATACTGCCTCATCACAGTTGGGTTTTGGGGTTCTGGAACTCTCCCAGAGCCAGGATGTT
GAGGAAAATACTGTGCCATATGAAGTGGACAAAGAGCAGCTACAATCAGTAACCACCAACTCTGGTTATA
CCAGGCTGTCTGATGTGGATGCTAATACTGCAATTAAGCATGAAGAACAGTCCAACGAAGATATCCCCAT
AGCAGAACAGTCCAGCAAGGACATCCCTGTGACAGCACAGCC
