>Addgene plasmid #53446 | pDONR-53BP1 1-1972 WT | addgene partial sequence | sequence record 100780 | pENTR4-R 5'-attttgagacacgggccaga-3'
CGACTCACTATAGGGGATATCAGCTGGATGGCAAATAATGATTTTATTTTGACTGATAGTGACCTGTTCG
TTGCAACAAATTGATAAGCAATGCTTTCTTATAATGCCAACTTTGTACAAGAAAGCTGGGTCCCTTTA
[318 nt withheld, positions 139-456]
TTCACGGGGTTGCCAGTCCAGAATTCTTTGCTCCTCAAGGCTGTACCCAGCTGGCAACAGATAATTACGG
TAGTTCTGGAGCTGGTTGGCATGGCAACTATCATGGACCCAGACATGAGACACACAAGGAATCCCACTGG
CAAGGCACAGGAAGTACTTCCGGGTTCGACAATGCTGATCCGCAATTAGAAGACACTGGTAAGCTGTGTT
ACACTGGGCTTCATTGAAATCTTCAAGGATATAGCCAGCTCCTGCTCGAAGCTGGGATTCTGTATACTGC
TTGTTGAAAGGAGGAATTTCCAAAAATTCCTCCTCTTCTTCACTGCTTCCTGTAGGACCATCTGGCAGTT
TGGAGCGGCTGGCCAACTTGTCACTGGTTGTGGCCATGGTAAGGAGAA
