>Addgene plasmid #53446 | pDONR-53BP1 1-1972 WT | addgene partial sequence | sequence record 110772 | hp53-F 5'-gggagtggagaagtgctcag-3'
CCATGTGCTGAGAATAGATTAGACACCAAGGAAGAAAAGAGTGTAGAATATGAAGGAGATCTGAAATCAG
GGACTGCAGAAACAGAACCTGTAGAGCAAGATTCTTCACAGCCTTCCTTACCTTTAGTACGCGCTGACGA
CCCGCTTAGACTTGACCAGGAGTTGCAGCAGCCCCAAACTCAGGAGAAAACAAGTAATTCATTAACAGAA
GACTCAAAAATGGCTAATGCAAAGCAGCTAAGCTCAGATGCAGAGGCCCAGAAGCTGGGGAAGCCCTCTG
CCCATGCCTCACAAAGCTTCTGTGAAAGTTCTAGTGAAACCCCATTTCATTTCACTTTGCCTAAAGAAGG
TGATATCATCCCACCATTGACTGGTGCAACCCCACCTCTTATTGGGCACCTAAAATTGGAGCCCAAGAGA
CACAGTACTCCTATTGGTATTAGCAACTATCCAGAAAGCACCATAGCAACCAGTGATGTCATGTCTGAAA
GCATGGTGGAGACCCATGATCCCATACTTGGGAGTGGAAAAGGGGATTCTGGGGCTGCCCCAGACGTGGA
TGATAAATTATGTCTAAGAATGAAACTGGTTAGTCCTGAGACTGAGGCGAGTGAAGAGTCTTTGCAGTTC
AACCTGGAAAAGCCTGCAACTGGTGAAAGAAAAAATGGATCTACTGCTGTTGCTGAGTCTGTTGCCAGTC
CCCAGAAGACCATGTCTGTGTTGAGCTGTATCTGTGAAGCCAGGCAAGAGAATGAGGCTCGAAGTGAGGA
TCC
